Addgene plasmid #122738: pAC10011_pLX-Hygro(1-292)-NpuDnaE(N)-IRES-TagBFP2
Purpose: Plasmid 11:Lentiviral vector encoding Hygro(1-292)-NpuDnaE(N)and TagBFP2
Depositing lab: Albert Cheng. Publication: Split Selectable Markers. Jillette N, Du M, Cheng AW. bioRxiv 452979 10.1101/452979.
Backbone
  Vector backbone: pAC10094_pLX-DEST-IRES-TagBFP2 (Addgene# 122814)
  Vector type: Mammalian Expression, Lentiviral
  Selectable markers: Hygro(1-292)-NpuDnaE(N)
Growth in bacteria
  Bacterial resistance: Ampicillin, 100 μg/mL
  Growth temperature: 30°C
  Growth strain: NEB Stable
  Copy number: Unknown
Gene/Insert
  Gene/Insert name: Hygro(1-292)-NpuDnaE(N)
  Species: Synthetic
  Cloning method: Gateway Cloning
  Sequencing primers: 5′ CMV-Forward; 3′ IRES-R
Terms and licenses: Academic/Nonprofit Terms; Industry Terms: Not Available to Industry
Depositor comments: Please visit https://www.biorxiv.org/content/10.1101/452979v2 for BioRxiv preprint.
How to cite: pAC10011_pLX-Hygro(1-292)-NpuDnaE(N)-IRES-TagBFP2 was a gift from Albert Cheng (Addgene plasmid # 122738)
