[The description below was written by a language model from this plasmid's Addgene catalogue record and pLannotate feature annotations shown in this document.]
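Description:
pAC10011_pLX-Hygro(1-292)-NpuDnaE(N)-IRES-TagBFP2 is a 9,828 bp third-generation-style, self-inactivating HIV-1 lentiviral vector for mammalian expression, made by Gateway recombination into the pLX-DEST-IRES-TagBFP2 destination backbone. It is propagated in E. coli through a high-copy ColE1/pUC origin with ampicillin resistance (AmpR), and also carries an f1 ori and an SV40 ori. The viral portion consists of an RSV promoter fused to a truncated 5' LTR, the Ψ packaging signal with a partial gag fragment, the RRE for Rev-dependent export of the genomic RNA, a cPPT/CTS, a WPRE to boost transcript expression, and a ΔU3 3' LTR followed by an SV40 polyadenylation signal. An hPGK promoter is annotated just upstream of the cPPT. The record does not link it to a coding sequence, so it may be a backbone remnant.

The payload is driven by the CMV enhancer/promoter and lies between attB1 and attB2 sites. It encodes residues 1–292 of the hygromycin phosphotransferase fused to the N-terminal half of the split NpuDnaE intein. The annotation tool matched the intein to the homologous Synechocystis DnaE sequence, but the construct name identifies it as Npu. A V5 tag sequence sits just after attB2, though the record does not say whether it is translated in frame with the fusion. An EMCV IRES then allows TagBFP2 to be translated from the same transcript, marking transduced cells with blue fluorescence.

The N-terminal fragment is not expected to confer hygromycin resistance alone. In the split selectable marker scheme, it is presumably paired with a second vector carrying the C-terminal intein fused to the remaining marker fragment, so that protein trans-splicing rebuilds functional resistance only in cells that received both vectors. This lets a single antibiotic select for two co-delivered transgenes.
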