Features (pLannotate 1.2.2; 33 found; start..end, strand, type, name):
     65..368     +  enhancer       CMV enhancer: human cytomegalovirus immediate early enhancer
    369..572     +  promoter       CMV promoter: human cytomegalovirus (CMV) immediate early promoter
    595..619     +  protein_bind   attB1: mutant version of attB; recombination site for the Gateway® BP reaction BP Clonase™
    640..1518    +  CDS            HygR (fragment): aminoglycoside phosphotransferase from E. coli; aph(4)-Ia; confers resistance to hygromycin
   1516..1815    +  CDS            dnaE-N (fragment): DPO3A_SYNY3 - Experimental evidence at protein level: Swiss-Prot protein existence level 1. DNA polymerase III is a complex, multichain enzyme responsible for most of the replicative synthesis in bacteria. This DNA polymerase also exhibits 3' to 5' exonuclease activity. The alpha chain is the DNA polymerase (By similarity). From Synechocystis sp. (strain PCC 6803 / Kazusa).
   1840..1864    -  protein_bind   attB2: mutant version of attB; recombination site for the Gateway® BP reaction BP Clonase™
   1866..1907    +  CDS            V5 tag: epitope tag from simian virus 5
   1946..2515    +  misc_feature   IRES2: internal ribosome entry site (IRES) of the encephalomyocarditis virus (EMCV)
   2515..3216    +  CDS            TagBFP: monomeric blue fluorescent protein mammalian codon-optimized
   3240..3828    +  misc_feature   WPRE: woodchuck hepatitis virus posttranscriptional regulatory element
   3879..3898    +  misc_feature   cPPT/CTS (fragment): central polypurine tract and central termination sequence of HIV-1
   3900..4133    +  LTR            3' LTR (ΔU3): self-inactivating 3' long terminal repeat (LTR) from HIV-1
   4211..4332    +  polyA_signal   SV40 poly(A) signal: SV40 polyadenylation signal
   4372..4507    +  rep_origin     SV40 ori: SV40 origin of replication
   4528..4546    -  promoter       T7 promoter: promoter for bacteriophage T7 RNA polymerase
   4554..4709    +  CDS            lacZα (fragment): LacZα fragment of β-galactosidase; lacZ fragment
   4714..5142    +  rep_origin     f1 ori (sequence partly withheld): f1 bacteriophage origin of replication; arrow indicates direction of (+) strand synthesis
   5195..5299    +  promoter       AmpR promoter: bla
   5300..6160    +  CDS            AmpR: β-lactamase; bla; confers resistance to ampicillin, carbenicillin, and related antibiotics
   6331..6919    +  rep_origin     ori: high-copy-number ColE1/pMB1/pBR322/pUC origin of replication
   7102..7194    +  CDS            lacI (fragment): lac repressor; lacI; The lac repressor binds to the lac operator to inhibit transcription in E. coli. This inhibition can be relieved by adding lactose or isopropyl-β-D-thiogalactopyranoside (IPTG).
   7207..7228    +  protein_bind   CAP binding site: CAP binding activates transcription in the presence of cAMP. E. coli catabolite activator protein
   7243..7273    +  promoter       lac promoter: promoter for the E. coli lac operon
   7281..7297    +  protein_bind   lac operator: The lac repressor binds to the lac operator to inhibit transcription in E. coli. This inhibition can be relieved by adding lactose or isopropyl-β-D-thiogalactopyranoside (IPTG). lac repressor encoded by lacI
   7342..7360    +  promoter       T3 promoter: promoter for bacteriophage T3 RNA polymerase
   7388..7614    +  promoter       RSV promoter: Rous sarcoma virus enhancer/promoter
   7615..7795    +  LTR            5' LTR (truncated): truncated 5' long terminal repeat (LTR) from HIV-1
   7842..7967    +  misc_feature   HIV-1 Ψ: packaging signal of human immunodeficiency virus type 1
   7951..8314    +  CDS            HIV-1 gag (fragment): gag protein from human immunodeficiency virus 1; gag
   8460..8693    +  misc_feature   RRE: The Rev response element (RRE) of HIV-1 allows for Rev-dependent mRNA export from the nucleus to the cytoplasm.
   9070..9096    +  CDS            Rev (fragment): human immunodeficiency virus 1 (HIV-1) Rev protein; rev; enhances nuclear export of unspliced and incompletely spliced viral mRNAs
   9097..9597    +  promoter       hPGK promoter: human phosphoglycerate kinase 1 promoter
   9659..9776    +  misc_feature   cPPT/CTS: central polypurine tract and central termination sequence of HIV-1
>Addgene plasmid #122738 | pAC10011_pLX-Hygro(1-292)-NpuDnaE(N)-IRES-TagBFP2 | depositor full sequence | sequence record 234240 | pAC10011_pLX-Hygro(1-292)-NpuDnaE(N)-IRES-TagBFP2 sequence 9828 bps
CCCGGGGTTATTAATAGTAATCAATTACGGGGTCATTAGTTCATAGCCCATATATGGAGTTCCGCGTTAC
ATAACTTACGGTAAATGGCCCGCCTGGCTGACCGCCCAACGACCCCCGCCCATTGACGTCAATAATGACG
TATGTTCCCATAGTAACGCCAATAGGGACTTTCCATTGACGTCAATGGGTGGAGTATTTACGGTAAACTG
CCCACTTGGCAGTACATCAAGTGTATCATATGCCAAGTACGCCCCCTATTGACGTCAATGACGGTAAATG
GCCCGCCTGGCATTATGCCCAGTACATGACCTTATGGGACTTTCCTACTTGGCAGTACATCTACGTATTA
GTCATCGCTATTACCATGGTGATGCGGTTTTGGCAGTACATCAATGGGCGTGGATAGCGGTTTGACTCAC
GGGGATTTCCAAGTCTCCACCCCATTGACGTCAATGGGAGTTTGTTTTGGCACCAAAATCAACGGGACTT
TCCAAAATGTCGTAACAACTCCGCCCCATTGACGCAAATGGGCGGTAGGCGTGTACGGTGGGAGGTCTAT
ATAAGCAGAGCTCTCTGGCTAACTGTCGGGATCAACAAGTTTGTACAAAAAAGCAGGCTCCGAATTCACC
GGTGACACCATGAAAAAGCCTGAACTCACCGCGACGTCTGTCGAGAAGTTTCTGATCGAAAAGTTCGACA
GCGTCTCCGACCTGATGCAGCTCTCGGAGGGCGAAGAATCTCGTGCTTTCAGCTTCGATGTAGGAGGGCG
TGGATATGTCCTGCGGGTAAATAGCTGCGCCGATGGTTTCTACAAAGATCGTTATGTTTATCGGCACTTT
GCATCGGCCGCGCTCCCGATTCCGGAAGTGCTTGACATTGGGGAATTTAGCGAGAGCCTGACCTATTGCA
TCTCCCGCCGTGCACAGGGTGTCACGTTGCAAGACCTGCCTGAAACCGAACTGCCCGCTGTTCTGCAGCC
GGTCGCGGAGGCCATGGATGCGATCGCTGCGGCCGATCTTAGCCAGACGAGCGGGTTCGGCCCATTCGGA
CCGCAAGGAATCGGTCAATACACTACATGGCGTGATTTCATATGCGCGATTGCTGATCCCCATGTGTATC
ACTGGCAAACTGTGATGGACGACACCGTCAGTGCGTCCGTCGCGCAGGCTCTCGATGAGCTGATGCTTTG
GGCCGAGGACTGCCCCGAAGTCCGGCACCTCGTGCACGCGGATTTCGGCTCCAACAATGTCCTGACGGAC
AATGGCCGCATAACAGCGGTCATTGACTGGAGCGAGGCGATGTTCGGGGATTCCCAATACGAGGTCGCCA
ACATCTTCTTCTGGAGGCCGTGGTTGGCTTGTATGGAGCAGCAGACGCGCTACTTCGAGCGGAGGCATCC
GGAGCTTGCAGGATCGCCGCGGCTCCGGGCGTATATGCTCCGCATTGGTCTTGACCAACTCTATCAGAGC
TTGGTTGACGGCAATTTCGATGATGCAGCTTGGGCGCAGGGTCGATGCCTTTCATACGAGACCGAGATCC
TGACTGTCGAGTACGGATTGCTTCCTATCGGCAAAATCGTGGAGAAGAGGATTGAATGTACCGTCTATTC
AGTCGATAATAATGGGAACATCTACACACAGCCCGTGGCTCAATGGCACGACAGAGGAGAGCAGGAAGTT
TTTGAATACTGTCTCGAGGACGGATCCCTCATCCGCGCTACTAAAGATCATAAGTTTATGACCGTGGACG
GCCAGATGCTGCCAATTGACGAAATTTTTGAACGAGAGCTGGATCTGATGAGAGTCGACAACCTTCCAAA
CTGATTAATTAAGAATTCGACCCAGCTTTCTTGTACAAAGTGGTTGGTAAGCCTATCCCTAACCCTCTCC
TCGGTCTCGATTCTACGTAGTAATGAGCTAGCAGTCTCGAGGTTAACGAATTCCGCCCCCCCCCTAACGT
TACTGGCCGAAGCCGCTTGGAATAAGGCCGGTGTGCGCTTGTCTATATGTTATTTTCCACCATATTGCCG
TCTTTTGGCAATGTGAGGGCCCGGAAACCTGGCCCTGTCTTCTTGACGAGCATTCCTAGGGGTCTTTCCC
CTCTCGCCAAAGGAATGCAAGGTCTGTTGAATGTCGTGAAGGAAGCAGTTCCTCTGGAAGCTTCTTGAAG
ACAAACAACGTCTGTAGCGACCCTTTGCAGGCAGCGGAACCCCCCACCTGGCGACAGGTGCCCCTGCGGC
CAAAAGCCACGTGTATAAGATACACCTGCAAAGGCGGCACAACCCCAGTGCCACGTTGTGAGTTGGATAG
TTGTGGAAAGAGTCAAATGGCTCTCCTCAAGCGTATTCAACAAGGGGCTGAAGGATGCCCAGAAGGTACC
CCATTGTATGGGATCTGATCTGGGGCCTCGGTGCACATGCTTTACATGTGTTTAGTCGAGGTTAAAAAAA
CGTCTAGGCCCCCCGAACCACGGGGACGTGGTTTTCCTTTGAAAAACACGATAATACCATGGCCATGAGC
GAGCTGATTAAGGAGAACATGCACATGAAGCTGTACATGGAGGGCACCGTGGACAACCATCACTTCAAGT
GCACATCCGAGGGCGAAGGCAAGCCCTACGAGGGCACCCAGACCATGAGAATCAAGGTGGTCGAGGGCGG
CCCTCTCCCCTTCGCCTTCGACATCCTGGCTACTAGCTTCCTCTACGGCAGCAAGACCTTCATCAACCAC
ACCCAGGGCATCCCCGACTTCTTCAAGCAGTCCTTCCCTGAGGGCTTCACATGGGAGAGAGTCACCACAT
ACGAAGACGGGGGCGTGCTGACCGCTACCCAGGACACCAGCCTCCAGGACGGCTGCCTCATCTACAACGT
CAAGATCAGAGGGGTGAACTTCACATCCAACGGCCCTGTGATGCAGAAGAAAACACTCGGCTGGGAGGCC
TTCACCGAGACGCTGTACCCCGCTGACGGCGGCCTGGAAGGCAGAAACGACATGGCCCTGAAGCTCGTGG
GCGGGAGCCATCTGATCGCAAACATCAAGACCACATATAGATCCAAGAAACCCGCTAAGAACCTCAAGAT
GCCTGGCGTCTACTATGTGGACTACAGACTGGAAAGAATCAAGGAGGCCAACAACGAGACCTACGTCGAG
CAGCACGAGGTGGCAGTGGCCAGATACTGCGACCTCCCTAGCAAACTGGGGCACAAGCTTAATTAACACC
GGTGGCGCGTTAAGTCGACAATCAACCTCTGGATTACAAAATTTGTGAAAGATTGACTGGTATTCTTAAC
TATGTTGCTCCTTTTACGCTATGTGGATACGCTGCTTTAATGCCTTTGTATCATGCTATTGCTTCCCGTA
TGGCTTTCATTTTCTCCTCCTTGTATAAATCCTGGTTGCTGTCTCTTTATGAGGAGTTGTGGCCCGTTGT
CAGGCAACGTGGCGTGGTGTGCACTGTGTTTGCTGACGCAACCCCCACTGGTTGGGGCATTGCCACCACC
TGTCAGCTCCTTTCCGGGACTTTCGCTTTCCCCCTCCCTATTGCCACGGCGGAACTCATCGCCGCCTGCC
TTGCCCGCTGCTGGACAGGGGCTCGGCTGTTGGGCACTGACAATTCCGTGGTGTTGTCGGGGAAATCATC
GTCCTTTCCTTGGCTGCTCGCCTGTGTTGCCACCTGGATTCTGCGCGGGACGTCCTTCTGCTACGTCCCT
TCGGCCCTCAATCCAGCGGACCTTCCTTCCCGCGGCCTGCTGCCGGCTCTGCGGCCTCTTCCGCGTCTTC
GCCTTCGCCCTCAGACGAGTCGGATCTCCCTTTGGGCCGCCTCCCCGCGTCGACTTTAAGACCAATGACT
TACAAGGCAGCTGTAGATCTTAGCCACTTTTTAAAAGAAAAGGGGGGACTGGAAGGGCTAATTCACTCCC
AACGAAGACAAGATCTGCTTTTTGCTTGTACTGGGTCTCTCTGGTTAGACCAGATCTGAGCCTGGGAGCT
CTCTGGCTAACTAGGGAACCCACTGCTTAAGCCTCAATAAAGCTTGCCTTGAGTGCTTCAAGTAGTGTGT
GCCCGTCTGTTGTGTGACTCTGGTAACTAGAGATCCCTCAGACCCTTTTAGTCAGTGTGGAAAATCTCTA
GCAGTACGTATAGTAGTTCATGTCATCTTATTATTCAGTATTTATAACTTGCAAAGAAATGAATATCAGA
GAGTGAGAGGAACTTGTTTATTGCAGCTTATAATGGTTACAAATAAAGCAATAGCATCACAAATTTCACA
AATAAAGCATTTTTTTCACTGCATTCTAGTTGTGGTTTGTCCAAACTCATCAATGTATCTTATCATGTCT
GGCTCTAGCTATCCCGCCCCTAACTCCGCCCATCCCGCCCCTAACTCCGCCCAGTTCCGCCCATTCTCCG
CCCCATGGCTGACTAATTTTTTTTATTTATGCAGAGGCCGAGGCCGCCTCGGCCTCTGAGCTATTCCAGA
AGTAGTGAGGAGGCTTTTTTGGAGGCCTAGGGACGTACCCAATTCGCCCTATAGTGAGTCGTATTACGCG
CGCTCACTGGCCGTCGTTTTACAACGTCGTGACTGGGAAAACCCTGGCGTTACCCAACTTAATCGCCTTG
CAGCACATCCCCCTTTCGCCAGCTGGCGTAATAGCGAAGAGGCCCGCACCGATCGCCCTTCCCAACAGTT
GCGCAGCCTGAATGGCGAATGGG
[124 nt withheld, positions 4714-4837]
C
[91 nt withheld, positions 4839-4929]
A
[49 nt withheld, positions 4931-4979]
CCTTTGACGTTGGAGTCCACGTTCTTT
[37 nt withheld, positions 5007-5043]
ACCCTATCTCGGTCTATTCTTTTGATTTATAAGGGATTTTGCCGATTTCGGCCTATTGGTTAAAAAATGA
GCTGATTTAACAAAAATTTAACGCGAATTTTAACAAAATATTAACGCTTACAATTTAGGTGGCACTTTTC
GGGGAAATGTGCGCGGAACCCCTATTTGTTTATTTTTCTAAATACATTCAAATATGTATCCGCTCATGAG
ACAATAACCCTGATAAATGCTTCAATAATATTGAAAAAGGAAGAGTATGAGTATTCAACATTTCCGTGTC
GCCCTTATTCCCTTTTTTGCGGCATTTTGCCTTCCTGTTTTTGCTCACCCAGAAACGCTGGTGAAAGTAA
AAGATGCTGAAGATCAGTTGGGTGCACGAGTGGGTTACATCGAACTGGATCTCAACAGCGGTAAGATCCT
TGAGAGTTTTCGCCCCGAAGAACGTTTTCCAATGATGAGCACTTTTAAAGTTCTGCTATGTGGCGCGGTA
TTATCCCGTATTGACGCCGGGCAAGAGCAACTCGGTCGCCGCATACACTATTCTCAGAATGACTTGGTTG
AGTACTCACCAGTCACAGAAAAGCATCTTACGGATGGCATGACAGTAAGAGAATTATGCAGTGCTGCCAT
AACCATGAGTGATAACACTGCGGCCAACTTACTTCTGACAACGATCGGAGGACCGAAGGAGCTAACCGCT
TTTTTGCACAACATGGGGGATCATGTAACTCGCCTTGATCGTTGGGAACCGGAGCTGAATGAAGCCATAC
CAAACGACGAGCGTGACACCACGATGCCTGTAGCAATGGCAACAACGTTGCGCAAACTATTAACTGGCGA
ACTACTTACTCTAGCTTCCCGGCAACAATTAATAGACTGGATGGAGGCGGATAAAGTTGCAGGACCACTT
CTGCGCTCGGCCCTTCCGGCTGGCTGGTTTATTGCTGATAAATCTGGAGCCGGTGAGCGTGGGTCTCGCG
GTATCATTGCAGCACTGGGGCCAGATGGTAAGCCCTCCCGTATCGTAGTTATCTACACGACGGGGAGTCA
GGCAACTATGGATGAACGAAATAGACAGATCGCTGAGATAGGTGCCTCACTGATTAAGCATTGGTAACTG
TCAGACCAAGTTTACTCATATATACTTTAGATTGATTTAAAACTTCATTTTTAATTTAAAAGGATCTAGG
TGAAGATCCTTTTTGATAATCTCATGACCAAAATCCCTTAACGTGAGTTTTCGTTCCACTGAGCGTCAGA
CCCCGTAGAAAAGATCAAAGGATCTTCTTGAGATCCTTTTTTTCTGCGCGTAATCTGCTGCTTGCAAACA
AAAAAACCACCGCTACCAGCGGTGGTTTGTTTGCCGGATCAAGAGCTACCAACTCTTTTTCCGAAGGTAA
CTGGCTTCAGCAGAGCGCAGATACCAAATACTGTTCTTCTAGTGTAGCCGTAGTTAGGCCACCACTTCAA
GAACTCTGTAGCACCGCCTACATACCTCGCTCTGCTAATCCTGTTACCAGTGGCTGCTGCCAGTGGCGAT
AAGTCGTGTCTTACCGGGTTGGACTCAAGACGATAGTTACCGGATAAGGCGCAGCGGTCGGGCTGAACGG
GGGGTTCGTGCACACAGCCCAGCTTGGAGCGAACGACCTACACCGAACTGAGATACCTACAGCGTGAGCT
ATGAGAAAGCGCCACGCTTCCCGAAGGGAGAAAGGCGGACAGGTATCCGGTAAGCGGCAGGGTCGGAACA
GGAGAGCGCACGAGGGAGCTTCCAGGGGGAAACGCCTGGTATCTTTATAGTCCTGTCGGGTTTCGCCACC
TCTGACTTGAGCGTCGATTTTTGTGATGCTCGTCAGGGGGGCGGAGCCTATGGAAAAACGCCAGCAACGC
GGCCTTTTTACGGTTCCTGGCCTTTTGCTGGCCTTTTGCTCACATGTTCTTTCCTGCGTTATCCCCTGAT
TCTGTGGATAACCGTATTACCGCCTTTGAGTGAGCTGATACCGCTCGCCGCAGCCGAACGACCGAGCGCA
GCGAGTCAGTGAGCGAGGAAGCGGAAGAGCGCCCAATACGCAAACCGCCTCTCCCCGCGCGTTGGCCGAT
TCATTAATGCAGCTGGCACGACAGGTTTCCCGACTGGAAAGCGGGCAGTGAGCGCAACGCAATTAATGTG
AGTTAGCTCACTCATTAGGCACCCCAGGCTTTACACTTTATGCTTCCGGCTCGTATGTTGTGTGGAATTG
TGAGCGGATAACAATTTCACACAGGAAACAGCTATGACCATGATTACGCCAAGCGCGCAATTAACCCTCA
CTAAAGGGAACAAAAGCTGGAGCTGCAAGCTTAATGTAGTCTTATGCAATACTCTTGTAGTCTTGCAACA
TGGTAACGATGAGTTAGCAACATGCCTTACAAGGAGAGAAAAAGCACCGTGCATGCCGATTGGTGGAAGT
AAGGTGGTACGATCGTGCCTTATTAGGAAGGCAACAGACGGGTCTGACATGGATTGGACGAACCACTGAA
TTGCCGCATTGCAGAGATATTGTATTTAAGTGCCTAGCTCGATACATAAACGGGTCTCTCTGGTTAGACC
AGATCTGAGCCTGGGAGCTCTCTGGCTAACTAGGGAACCCACTGCTTAAGCCTCAATAAAGCTTGCCTTG
AGTGCTTCAAGTAGTGTGTGCCCGTCTGTTGTGTGACTCTGGTAACTAGAGATCCCTCAGACCCTTTTAG
TCAGTGTGGAAAATCTCTAGCAGTGGCGCCCGAACAGGGACTTGAAAGCGAAAGGGAAACCAGAGGAGCT
CTCTCGACGCAGGACTCGGCTTGCTGAAGCGCGCACGGCAAGAGGCGAGGGGCGGCGACTGGTGAGTACG
CCAAAAATTTTGACTAGCGGAGGCTAGAAGGAGAGAGATGGGTGCGAGAGCGTCAGTATTAAGCGGGGGA
GAATTAGATCGCGATGGGAAAAAATTCGGTTAAGGCCAGGGGGAAAGAAAAAATATAAATTAAAACATAT
AGTATGGGCAAGCAGGGAGCTAGAACGATTCGCAGTTAATCCTGGCCTGTTAGAAACATCAGAAGGCTGT
AGACAAATACTGGGACAGCTACAACCATCCCTTCAGACAGGATCAGAAGAACTTAGATCATTATATAATA
CAGTAGCAACCCTCTATTGTGTGCATCAAAGGATAGAGATAAAAGACACCAAGGAAGCTTTAGACAAGAT
AGAGGAAGAGCAAAACAAAAGTAAGACCACCGCACAGCAAGCGGCCGCTGATCTTCAGACCTGGAGGAGG
AGATATGAGGGACAATTGGAGAAGTGAATTATATAAATATAAAGTAGTAAAAATTGAACCATTAGGAGTA
GCACCCACCAAGGCAAAGAGAAGAGTGGTGCAGAGAGAAAAAAGAGCAGTGGGAATAGGAGCTTTGTTCC
TTGGGTTCTTGGGAGCAGCAGGAAGCACTATGGGCGCAGCGTCAATGACGCTGACGGTACAGGCCAGACA
ATTATTGTCTGGTATAGTGCAGCAGCAGAACAATTTGCTGAGGGCTATTGAGGCGCAACAGCATCTGTTG
CAACTCACAGTCTGGGGCATCAAGCAGCTCCAGGCAAGAATCCTGGCTGTGGAAAGATACCTAAAGGATC
AACAGCTCCTGGGGATTTGGGGTTGCTCTGGAAAACTCATTTGCACCACTGCTGTGCCTTGGAATGCTAG
TTGGAGTAATAAATCTCTGGAACAGATTTGGAATCACACGACCTGGATGGAGTGGGACAGAGAAATTAAC
AATTACACAAGCTTAATACACTCCTTAATTGAAGAATCGCAAAACCAGCAAGAAAAGAATGAACAAGAAT
TATTGGAATTAGATAAATGGGCAAGTTTGTGGAATTGGTTTAACATAACAAATTGGCTGTGGTATATAAA
ATTATTCATAATGATAGTAGGAGGCTTGGTAGGTTTAAGAATAGTTTTTGCTGTACTTTCTATAGTGAAT
AGAGTTAGGCAGGGATATTCACCATTATCGTTTCAGACCCACCTCCCAACCCCGAGGGGACCCTTGCGCC
TTTTCCAAGGCAGCCCTGGGTTTGCGCAGGGACGCGGCTGCTCTGGGCGTGGTTCCGGGAAACGCAGCGG
CGCCGACCCTGGGTCTCGCACATTCTTCACGTCCGTTCGCAGCGTCACCCGGATCTTCGCCGCTACCCTT
GTGGGCCCCCCGGCGACGCTTCCTGCTCCGCCCCTAAGTCGGGAAGGTTCCTTGCGGTTCGCGGCGTGCC
GGACGTGACAAACGGAAGCCGCACGTCTCACTAGTACCCTCGCAGACGGACAGCGCCAGGGAGCAATGGC
AGCGCGCCGACCGCGATGGGCTGTGGCCAATAGCGGCTGCTCAGCAGGGCGCGCCGAGAGCAGCGGCCGG
GAAGGGGCGGTGCGGGAGGCGGGGTGTGGGGCGGTAGTGTGGGCCCTGTTCCTGCCCGCGCGGTGTTCCG
CATTCTGCAAGCCTCCGGAGCGCACGTCGGCAGTCGGCTCCCTCGTTGACCGAATCACCGACCTCTCTCC
CCAGGGGGTACCCAGCTGTCTAGAGAATTCTAGATCTTGAGACAAATGGCAGTATTCATCCACAATTTTA
AAAGAAAAGGGGGGATTGGGGGGTACAGTGCAGGGGAAAGAATAGTAGACATAATAGCAACAGACATACA
AACTAAAGAATTACAAAAACAAATTACAAAAATTCAAAATTTTCGGGTTTATTACAGGGACAGCAGAGAT
CCACTTTGGCGCCGGCTCGAGGGGG
